Addgene plasmid #239811: pGY240
Purpose: Express H3-EGFP and H2B-mRFP1 simultaneously in filamentous fungi
Depositing lab: Kyle Pomraning. Depositing organization: Pacific Northwest National Laboratory. Publication: Strong Translation Elongation Factor 1-Alpha (tef1α) Promoter Reporter Systems for Aspergillus niger. Guoliang Yuan, Tatiana Serrano-Zayas, Ziyu Dai, Erica I. DeMers, Shuang Deng, Beth A. Hofstad, and Kyle R. Pomraning. ACS Synthetic Biology Article ASAP 10.1021/acssynbio.5c00368.
Backbone
  Vector backbone: pFC332
  Vector type: Fungal Expression
  Selectable markers: Hygromycin
Growth in bacteria
  Bacterial resistance: Ampicillin, 100 μg/mL
  Growth temperature: 37°C
  Growth strain: EPI300
  Copy number: High Copy
Gene/Insert 1
  Gene/Insert name: H3
  Promoter: Tef1IN
  Tag / fusion protein: EGFP
  Cloning method: Gibson Cloning
  Sequencing primers: 5′ N/A; 3′ N/A
Gene/Insert 2
  Gene/Insert name: H2B
  Promoter: Tef1IN
  Tag / fusion protein: mRFP1
  Cloning method: Gibson Cloning
  Sequencing primers: 5′ N/A; 3′ N/A
Terms and licenses: Academic/Nonprofit Terms; Industry Terms: Not Available to Industry
How to cite: pGY240 was a gift from Kyle Pomraning (Addgene plasmid # 239811 ; http://n2t.net/addgene:239811 ; RRID:Addgene_239811)
