[The description below was written by a language model from this plasmid's Addgene catalogue record and pLannotate feature annotations shown in this document.]
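Description:
pGY240 is a 15.3 kb fungal expression plasmid built on the pFC332 backbone and designed to express two fluorescently tagged histones at once in filamentous fungi. It is a shuttle vector. In E. coli it is maintained at high copy through a ColE1/pUC-type origin and selected with ampicillin via the β-lactamase gene. In the fungal host, a roughly 5.2 kb AMA1 sequence from Aspergillus nidulans supports autonomous, extrachromosomal replication, and a hygromycin B phosphotransferase gene downstream of a fragment of the A. nidulans trpC promoter provides hygromycin selection.

The payload consists of two expression cassettes in the same orientation, assembled by Gibson cloning. The first encodes histone H3 fused at its C-terminus to EGFP, and the second encodes histone H2B fused at its C-terminus to mRFP1. The catalogue entry lists a promoter called Tef1IN for both inserts; the associated work concerns translation elongation factor 1-alpha (tef1α) promoter reporter systems for Aspergillus niger. These promoters and any terminators are not annotated in the feature table, which leaves the regions upstream of each coding sequence unlabelled. The automated annotation matches the H3 sequence to the Neurospora crassa protein and H2B to a Chlamydomonas homologue, but these are best-hit similarity calls for highly conserved histones, and the record does not state the actual source species. Two minimal FRT sites flank the bacterial origin and AmpR region, alongside short fragments of lacZα, KanR and rrnB terminators that appear to be backbone remnants.

Because both fusions incorporate into chromatin, the plasmid gives dual-colour green and red nuclear labelling, useful as a readout of promoter strength and for visualising nuclei in live hyphae.
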