Features (pLannotate 1.2.2; 17 found; start..end, strand, type, name):
   1277..1723    +  CDS            hh3: H3_NEUCR - Experimental evidence at protein level: Swiss-Prot protein existence level 1. Core component of nucleosome. Nucleosomes wrap and compact DNA into chromatin, limiting DNA accessibility to the cellular machineries which require DNA as a template. Histones thereby play a central role in transcription regulation, DNA repair, DNA replication and chromosomal stability. DNA accessibility is regulated via a complex set of post-translational modifications of histones, also called histone code, and nucleosome remodeling. From Neurospora crassa (strain ATCC 24698 / 74-OR23-1A / CBS 708.71 / DS
   1727..2443    +  CDS            EGFP: the original enhanced GFP (Yang et al., 1996) mammalian codon-optimized
   3864..4394    +  CDS            H2B3_CHLRE: Experimental evidence at protein level: Swiss-Prot protein existence level 1. Core component of nucleosome. Nucleosomes wrap and compact DNA into chromatin, limiting DNA accessibility to the cellular machineries which require DNA as a template. Histones thereby play a central role in transcription regulation, DNA repair, DNA replication and chromosomal stability. DNA accessibility is regulated via a complex set of post-translational modifications of histones, also called histone code, and nucleosome remodeling. From Chlamydomonas reinhardtii (Chlamydomonas smithii).
   4404..5078    +  CDS            mRFP1: monomeric derivative of DsRed (Campbell et al., 2002) mammalian codon-optimized
   5577..5896    +  promoter       trpC promoter (fragment): promoter for Aspergillus nidulans trpC
   5901..6926    +  CDS            HygR: hygromycin B phosphotransferase confers resistance to hygromycin
   6998..7031    -  protein_bind   FRT (minimal): supports FLP-mediated excision but not integration (Turan and Bode, 2011) FLP recombinase from the Saccharomyces cerevisiae 2μ plasmid
   7501..7520    +  CDS            lacZα (fragment): LacZα fragment of β-galactosidase; lacZ fragment
   7545..7562    -  terminator     rrnB T2 terminator (fragment): transcription terminator T2 from the E. coli rrnB gene
   7787..8375    -  rep_origin     ori: high-copy-number ColE1/pMB1/pBR322/pUC origin of replication
   8497..9357    -  CDS            AmpR: β-lactamase; bla; confers resistance to ampicillin, carbenicillin, and related antibiotics
   9360..9456    -  promoter       AmpR promoter (fragment): bla
   9486..9510    -  CDS            KanR (fragment): aminoglycoside phosphotransferase; aph(3')-Ia; confers resistance to kanamycin
   9539..9654    +  ncRNA          5S rRNA: Accession: RF00001 - 5S ribosomal RNA
   9658..9698    +  terminator     rrnB T1 terminator (fragment): transcription terminator T1 from the E. coli rrnB gene
   9742..9775    +  protein_bind   FRT (minimal): supports FLP-mediated excision but not integration (Turan and Bode, 2011) FLP recombinase from the Saccharomyces cerevisiae 2μ plasmid
  10088..15335   -  rep_origin     AMA1: replication origin from Aspergillus nidulans (Aleksenko and Clutterbuck, 1996)
>Addgene plasmid #239811 | pGY240 | addgene full sequence | sequence record 483852 | Addgene NGS Result
TAACAATCTATTCTCCGCTTGGTGATGCTAAAGGGCTTTCAATAGACCTTGTAAGTGAAGGAGATGGAGC
CGTCAATCCGCTACCCTGCCTCTGGTCAGTTGGTCTCAGCAATGTACCCTGTGAGTCTTGATAGACTAGT
TGGTGACTAGTCTCTGTAGATGGAACAAATGGTGCTTGAGAGGGCACGTATGGCAGAGCTCCAGTCATCT
GCGGAACATATACTGGGCCCGGGAAGATCTCATGGTCATAGCTGTTTCCGCTGAGGGTTTAATCGTTGAC
CTCACAGGGATTTCCACCAAAAAGTGGACCGGGCGGGCGCCACTCGGCCGTGCCACAGCAGCCTGAGAGC
GGACAAATAACAACAGCCGCCTGCCGCGGGGTTCGGTTGCAAACATGACCAACAGGCCAGGCCATCATCA
ACCCACCGCTGCGTTGATGCCCAGGATTTCAGTCCAATAATCCACAATTTACCAACGGATAGAGCTAGGT
GAACTAGATAGACAGGAGGGCCAGAGGGAGGGGACCGAGATGAAAAATTTTCGATGAAAGAGTGGTCAAG
GTGGGGTCGTAGTTCGGCGCTCCGAGGGCGAGGAACCAAGGAAAGGCGAGAAAAGGACAGGCTGATCGCG
CTGCGTTGCTGGGCTGCAAGCGTGTCCAGTTGAGTCTGGAAAAGGCTCCGCCGTGAAGATTCTGCGTTGG
TCCCGCACCTGCGCGGTGGGGGCATTACCCCTCCATGTCCAATGATTTCAAGTCAAAGCCAAGGGTTGAA
GCCCGCCCGCTTAGTCGCCTTCTCGCTTGACCCCTCCATATAAGTATTTCCCCTCCTCCCCCTCCCACAA
ATTTTTCCTTTCCCTTTCCTCCCTCGTCCGCTTCAGTACGTATATCTTCCCCCCCTCTCTCTTCCTTCTC
ACTCTTCTCTCCTTCTTTCTTGATTCATCCTCTCTCTAACTGACTTCTTTGCTCAGCACCTCTACGCGTT
CTGGCCGTAGTATCTGAGCAATTTTTCTACAGACTTTTTCTATCTAATTCCAAAAAAGAACTTCGAGTTC
ATTCACAACCGTCATCATGGGGTGAGTCAAGACAACGATCATCATCTGACAAAGGAAGGACATGGGCTAA
CGGATATCTTCTACAACAGTAAGGCCCGCACTAAGCAGACTGCCCGTAAGTGCAACCTCACTGTCCTTTC
CCCTCGTGTCGTTCGACCGCGTCATGGTCGCGACACCCGTGTCTCACATGAGGAACATCATCACTAACTA
TCATCTCAATATAGGTAAGTCCACTGGTGGCAAGGCTCCCCGTAAGCAGCTCGCCTCCAAGGCTGCCCGT
AAGGCCGCTCCCTCCACCGGAGGTGTCAAGAAGCCTCACCGTTACAAGCCCGGTATGTATACACTCATCA
TTCAAAGTGGCAAATGGCCTATCCGAACAGTCAACTAACAGTCTACCAAAGGTACCGTCGCTCTGCGTGA
AATCCGTCGTTACCAGAAGAGCACTGAGCTCCTGATCCGCAAGCTGCCCTTCCAGCGTCTTGTCCGTGAA
ATTGCTCAGGACTTCAAGTCGGATCTCCGCTTCCAGTCCTCCGCCATCGGTGCTCTTCAGGAGTCCGTCG
AGGCCTACCTCGTCTCCCTCTTCGAGGACACCAACCTGTGCGCCATCCACGCCAAGCGTGTCACCATCCA
GTCCAAGGACATCCAGCTTGCCCGCCGTCTCCGTGGTGAGCGCTCTGTGAGCAAGGGCGAGGAGCTGTTC
ACCGGGGTGGTGCCCATCCTGGTCGAGCTGGACGGCGACGTAAACGGCCACAAGTTCAGCGTGTCCGGCG
AGGGCGAGGGCGATGCCACCTACGGCAAGCTGACCCTGAAGTTCATCTGCACCACCGGCAAGCTGCCCGT
GCCCTGGCCCACCCTCGTGACCACCCTGACCTACGGCGTGCAGTGCTTCAGCCGCTACCCCGACCACATG
AAGCAGCACGACTTCTTCAAGTCCGCCATGCCCGAAGGCTACGTCCAGGAGCGCACCATCTTCTTCAAGG
ACGACGGCAACTACAAGACCCGCGCCGAGGTGAAGTTCGAGGGCGACACCCTGGTGAACCGCATCGAGCT
GAAGGGCATCGACTTCAAGGAGGACGGCAACATCCTGGGGCACAAGCTGGAGTACAACTACAACAGCCAC
AACGTCTATATCATGGCCGACAAGCAGAAGAACGGCATCAAGGTGAACTTCAAGATCCGCCACAACATCG
AGGACGGCAGCGTGCAGCTCGCCGACCACTACCAGCAGAACACCCCCATCGGCGACGGCCCCGTGCTGCT
GCCCGACAACCACTACCTGAGCACCCAGTCCGCCCTGAGCAAAGACCCCAACGAGAAGCGCGATCACATG
GTCCTGCTGGAGTTCGTGACCGCCGCCGGGATCACTCTCGGCATGGACGAGCTGTACAAGTAAGCGGACA
TTCGATTTATGCCGTTATGACTTCCTTAAAAAAGCCTTTACGAATGAAAGAAATGGAATTAGACTTGTTA
TGTAGTTGATTCTACAATGGATTATGATTCCTGAACTTCAAATCCGCTGTTCATTATTAATCTCAGCTCT
TCCCGTAAAGCCAATGTTGAAACTATTCGTAAATGTACCTCGTTTTGCGTGTACCTTGCTTATCACGTGA
TATTACATGACCTGGACAGAGTTCTGCGCGAAAGTCATAACGTAAATCCCGGGCGGTAGGTGCGTCCCGG
GCGGAAGGTAGTTTTCTCGTCCACCCCAACGCGTTTATCAACCTCAACTTTCAACAACCATCATGCCACC
AAAAGCGCGTAAAACAAAGCGAGATTTGATTGAGCAAGAGGGCAGGATCCAATGCGCGATTCAAGACATT
AAAAATGGAAAATTTCAAAAAATTGCGCCCGCAGCGCGTGCATACAAAATTCATCCCAATACAAGTGTAA
TGCTAGTGGAGGTCCGTTGACCTCACAGGGATTTCCACCAAAAAGTGGACCGGGCGGGCGCCACTCGGCC
GTGCCACAGCAGCCTGAGAGCGGACAAATAACAACAGCCGCCTGCCGCGGGGTTCGGTTGCAAACATGAC
CAACAGGCCAGGCCATCATCAACCCACCGCTGCGTTGATGCCCAGGATTTCAGTCCAATAATCCACAATT
TACCAACGGATAGAGCTAGGTGAACTAGATAGACAGGAGGGCCAGAGGGAGGGGACCGAGATGAAAAATT
TTCGATGAAAGAGTGGTCAAGGTGGGGTCGTAGTTCGGCGCTCCGAGGGCGAGGAACCAAGGAAAGGCGA
GAAAAGGACAGGCTGATCGCGCTGCGTTGCTGGGCTGCAAGCGTGTCCAGTTGAGTCTGGAAAAGGCTCC
GCCGTGAAGATTCTGCGTTGGTCCCGCACCTGCGCGGTGGGGGCATTACCCCTCCATGTCCAATGATTTC
AAGTCAAAGCCAAGGGTTGAAGCCCGCCCGCTTAGTCGCCTTCTCGCTTGACCCCTCCATATAAGTATTT
CCCCTCCTCCCCCTCCCACAAATTTTTCCTTTCCCTTTCCTCCCTCGTCCGCTTCAGTACGTATATCTTC
CCCCCCTCTCTCTTCCTTCTCACTCTTCTCTCCTTCTTTCTTGATTCATCCTCTCTCTAACTGACTTCTT
TGCTCAGCACCTCTACGCGTTCTGGCCGTAGTATCTGAGCAATTTTTCTACAGACTTTTTCTATCTAATT
CCAAAAAAGAACTTCGAGTTCATTCACAACCGTCATCATGGGGTGAGTCAAGACAACGATCATCATCTGA
CAAAGGAAGGACATGGGCTAACGGATATCTTCTACAACAGTAAGCCTCCCAAAGCCGCTGAGAAGAAGCC
CAGCACCGGTGGCAAGGCCCCGGCAGGCGGCAAGGCTCCCGCTGAGAAGAAGGAAGCCGGCAAGAAGACT
GCTGCCGCTGCCTCCGGCGACAAGAAGAAGCGTGGAAAGACCAGGAAGGAGACCTACTCGTCTTACATCT
ACAAGGGTGAGTAATCTTAAGACTTGTATTCCTAGTCAATAGTTGTTGACTGTGTTATAGTCTTGAAGCA
GGTCCACCCTGATACCGGTATCTCGACTCGTGCTATGTCCATCCTGAACTCCTTTGTCAATGGTATGTCG
TGAATGAAGCAGGGTTATACCTTCAGCAAGCACCTAACGCGGTCTAGATATCTTCGAGCGTGTCGCGACC
GAGGCCTCGAAACTTGCCGCTTACAACAAGAAGTCCACCATCTCTTCACGGGAGATCCAGACCTCGTAAG
TCCTCTGTCGATCAAGATAGTAGCAATTCGCTAACACCTCTCTAGTGTGAGGCTCATCCTTCCCGGTGAA
TTGGCGAAGCACGCGGTGTCGGAAGGCACCAAGGCTGTCACGAAGTACTCGTCGTCTGCCAAAGCCTCCT
CCGAGGACGTCATCAAGGAGTTCATGCGCTTCAAGGTGCGCATGGAGGGCTCCGTGAACGGCCACGAGTT
CGAGATCAAGGGCGAGGGCGAGGGCCGCCCCTACGAGGGCACCCAGACCGCCAAGCTGAAGGTGACCAAG
GGCGGCCCCCTGCCCTTCGCCTGGGACATCCTGTCCCCTCAGTTCCAGTACGGCTCCAAGGCCTACGTGA
AGCACCCCGCCGACATCCCCGACTACTTGAAGCTGTCCTTCCCCGAGGGCTTCAAGTGGGAGCGCGTGAT
GAACTTCGAGGACGGCGGCGTGGTGACCGTGACCCAGGACTCCTCCCTGCAGGACGGCGAGTTCATCTAC
AAGGTGAAGCTGCGCGGCACCAACTTCCCCTCCGACGGCCCCGTAATGCAGAAGAAGACCATGGGCTGGG
AGGCCTCCACCGAGCGGATGTACCCCGAGGACGGCGCCCTGAAGGGCGAGATCAAGATGAGGCTGAAGCT
GAAGGACGGCGGCCACTACGACGCCGAGGTCAAGACCACCTACATGGCCAAGAAGCCCGTGCAGCTGCCC
GGCGCCTACAAGACCGACATCAAGCTGGACATCACCTCCCACAACGAGGACTACACCATCGTGGAACAGT
ACGAGCGCGCCGAGGGCCGCCACTCCACCGGCGCCTAAGCGGACATTCGATTTATGCCGTTATGACTTCC
TTAAAAAAGCCTTTACGAATGAAAGAAATGGAATTAGACTTGTTATGTAGTTGATTCTACAATGGATTAT
GATTCCTGAACTTCAAATCCGCTGTTCATTATTAATCTCAGCTCTTCCCGTAAAGCCAATGTTGAAACTA
TTCGTAAATGTACCTCGTTTTGCGTGTACCTTGCTTATCACGTGATATTACATGACCTGGACAGAGTTCT
GCGCGAAAGTCATAACGTAAATCCCGGGCGGTAGGTGCGTCCCGGGCGGAAGGTAGTTTTCTCGTCCACC
CCAACGCGTTTATCAACCTCAACTTTCAACAACCATCATGCCACCAAAAGCGCGTAAAACAAAGCGAGAT
TTGATTGAGCAAGAGGGCAGGATCCAATGCGCGATTCAAGACATTAAAAATGGAAAATTTCAAAAAATTG
CGCCCGCAGCGCGTGCATACAAAATTCATCCCAATACAAGTGTAATGCTAGTGGAGGTCAACACATCAAT
GCCTATTTTGGTTTAGTCGTCCAGGCGGTGAGCACAAAATTTGTGTCGTTTGACAAGATGGTTCATTTAG
GCAACTGGTCAGATCAGCCCCACTTGTAGCAGTAGCGGCGGCGCTCGAAGTGTGACTCTTATTAGCAGAC
AGGAACGAGGACATTATTATCATCTGCTGCTTGGTGCACGATAACTTGGTGCGTTTGTCAAGCAAGGTAA
GTGGACGACCCGGTCATACCTTCTTAAGTTCGCCCTTCCTCCCTTTATTTCAGATTCAATCTGACTTACC
TATTCTACCCAAGCATCCAAATGAAAAAGCCTGAACTCACCGCGACGTCTGTCGAGAAGTTTCTGATCGA
AAAGTTCGACAGCGTCTCCGACCTGATGCAGCTCTCGGAGGGCGAAGAATCTCGTGCTTTCAGCTTCGAT
GTAGGAGGGCGTGGATATGTCCTGCGGGTAAATAGCTGCGCCGATGGTTTCTACAAAGATCGTTATGTTT
ATCGGCACTTTGCATCGGCCGCGCTCCCGATTCCGGAAGTGCTTGACATTGGGGAGTTCAGCGAGAGCCT
GACCTATTGCATCTCCCGCCGTGCACAGGGTGTCACGTTGCAAGACCTGCCTGAAACCGAACTGCCCGCT
GTTCTCCAGCCGGTCGCGGAGGCCATGGATGCGATTGCTGCGGCCGATCTTAGCCAGACGAGCGGGTTCG
GCCCATTCGGACCGCAAGGAATCGGTCAATACACTACATGGCGTGATTTCATATGCGCGATTGCTGATCC
CCATGTGTATCACTGGCAAACTGTGATGGACGACACCGTCAGTGCGTCCGTCGCGCAGGCTCTCGATGAG
CTGATGCTTTGGGCCGAGGACTGCCCCGAAGTCCGGCACCTCGTGCATGCGGATTTCGGCTCCAACAATG
TCCTGACGGACAATGGCCGCATAACAGCGGTCATTGACTGGAGCGAGGCGATGTTCGGGGATTCCCAATA
CGAGGTCGCCAACATCCTCTTCTGGAGGCCGTGGTTGGCTTGTATGGAGCAGCAGACGCGCTACTTCGAG
CGGAGGCATCCGGAGCTTGCAGGATCGCCGCGCCTCCGGGCGTATATGCTCCGCATTGGTCTTGACCAAC
TCTATCAGAGCTTGGTTGACGGCAATTTCGATGATGCAGCTTGGGCGCAGGGTCGATGCGACGCAATCGT
CCGATCCGGAGCCGGGACTGTCGGGCGTACACAAATCGCCCGCAGAAGCGCGGCCGTCTGGACCGATGGC
TGTGTAGAAGTACTCGCCGATAGTGGAAACCGACGCCCCAGCACTCGTCCGAGGGCAAAGGAATAGAGTA
GATGCCGACCGATCCCCACTACCGCATTAAGACCTCAGCGCGGCCGCAAATTTAAATAAAATGAAGTGAA
GTTCCTATACTTTCTAGAGAATAGGAACTTCTATAGTGAGTCGAATAAGGGCGACACAAAATTTATTCTA
AATGCATAATAAATACTGATAACATCTTATAGTTTGTATTATATTTTGTATTATCGTTGACATGTATAAT
TTTGATATCAAAAACTGATTTTCCCTTTATTATTTTCGAGATTTATTTTCTTAATTCTCTTTAACAAACT
AGAAATATTGTATATACAAAAAATCATAAATAATAGATGAATAGTTTAATTATAGGTGTTCATCAATCGA
AAAAGCAACGTATCTTATTTAAAGTGCGTTGCTTTTTTCTCATTTATAAGGTTAAATAATTCTCATATAT
CAAGCAAAGTGACAGGCGCCCTTAAATATTCTGACAAATGCTCTTTCCCTAAACTCCCCCCATAAAAAAA
CCCGCCGAAGCGGGTTTTTACGTTATTTGCGGATTAACGATTACTCGTTATCAGAACCGCCCAGGGGGCC
CGAGCTTAAGACTGGCCGTCGTTTTACAACACAGAAAGAGTTTGTAGAAACGCAAAAAGGCCATCCGTCA
GGGGCCTTCTGCTTAGTTTGATGCCTGGCAGTTCCCTACTCTCGCCTTCCGCTTCCTCGCTCACTGACTC
GCTGCGCTCGGTCGTTCGGCTGCGGCGAGCGGTATCAGCTCACTCAAAGGCGGTAATACGGTTATCCACA
GAATCAGGGGATAACGCAGGAAAGAACATGTGAGCAAAAGGCCAGCAAAAGGCCAGGAACCGTAAAAAGG
CCGCGTTGCTGGCGTTTTTCCATAGGCTCCGCCCCCCTGACGAGCATCACAAAAATCGACGCTCAAGTCA
GAGGTGGCGAAACCCGACAGGACTATAAAGATACCAGGCGTTTCCCCCTGGAAGCTCCCTCGTGCGCTCT
CCTGTTCCGACCCTGCCGCTTACCGGATACCTGTCCGCCTTTCTCCCTTCGGGAAGCGTGGCGCTTTCTC
ATAGCTCACGCTGTAGGTATCTCAGTTCGGTGTAGGTCGTTCGCTCCAAGCTGGGCTGTGTGCACGAACC
CCCCGTTCAGCCCGACCGCTGCGCCTTATCCGGTAACTATCGTCTTGAGTCCAACCCGGTAAGACACGAC
TTATCGCCACTGGCAGCAGCCACTGGTAACAGGATTAGCAGAGCGAGGTATGTAGGCGGTGCTACAGAGT
TCTTGAAGTGGTGGGCTAACTACGGCTACACTAGAAGAACAGTATTTGGTATCTGCGCTCTGCTGAAGCC
AGTTACCTTCGGAAAAAGAGTTGGTAGCTCTTGATCCGGCAAACAAACCACCGCTGGTAGCGGTGGTTTT
TTTGTTTGCAAGCAGCAGATTACGCGCAGAAAAAAAGGATCTCAAGAAGATCCTTTGATCTTTTCTACGG
GGTCTGACGCTCAGTGGAACGACGCGCGCGTAACTCACGTTAAGGGATTTTGGTCATGAGCTTGCGCCGT
CCCGTCAAGTCAGCGTAATGCTCTGCTTACCAATGCTTAATCAGTGAGGCACCTATCTCAGCGATCTGTC
TATTTCGTTCATCCATAGTTGCCTGACTCCCCGTCGTGTAGATAACTACGATACGGGAGGGCTTACCATC
TGGCCCCAGCGCTGCGATGATACCGCGAGAACCACGCTCACCGGCTCCGGATTTATCAGCAATAAACCAG
CCAGCCGGAAGGGCCGAGCGCAGAAGTGGTCCTGCAACTTTATCCGCCTCCATCCAGTCTATTAATTGTT
GCCGGGAAGCTAGAGTAAGTAGTTCGCCAGTTAATAGTTTGCGCAACGTTGTTGCCATCGCTACAGGCAT
CGTGGTGTCACGCTCGTCGTTTGGTATGGCTTCATTCAGCTCCGGTTCCCAACGATCAAGGCGAGTTACA
TGATCCCCCATGTTGTGCAAAAAAGCGGTTAGCTCCTTCGGTCCTCCGATCGTTGTCAGAAGTAAGTTGG
CCGCAGTGTTATCACTCATGGTTATGGCAGCGCTACATAATTCTCTTACTGTCATGCCATCCGTAAGATG
CTTTTCTGTGACTGGTGAGTACTCAACCAAGTCATTCTGAGAATAGTGTATGCGGCGACCGAGTTGCTCT
TGCCCGGCGTCAATACGGGATAATACCGCGCCACATAGCAGAACTTTAAAAGTGCTCATCATTGGAAAAC
GTTCTTCGGGGCGAAAACTCTCAAGGATCTTACCGCTGTTGAGATCCAGTTCGATGTAACCCACTCGTGC
ACCCAACTGATCTTCAGCATCTTTTACTTTCACCAGCGTTTCTGGGTGAGCAAAAACAGGAAGGCAAAAT
GCCGCAAAAAAGGGAATAAGGGCGACACGGAAATGTTGAATACTCATATTCTTCCTTTTTCAATATTATT
GAAGCATTTATCAGGGTTATTGTCTCATGAGCGGATACATATTTGAATGTATTTAGAAAAATAAACAAAT
AGGGGTCAGTGTTACAACCAATTAACCAATTCTGAACATTATCGCGAGCCCATTTATACCTGAATATGGC
TCATAACACCCCTTGTTTGCCTGGCGGCAGTAGCGCGGTGGTCCCACCTGACCCCATGCCGAACTCAGAA
GTGAAACGCCGTAGCGCCGATGGTAGTGTGGGGACTCCCCATGCGAGAGTAGGGAACTGCCAGGCATCAA
ATAAAACGAAAGGCTCAGTCGAAAGACTGGGCCTTTCGCCCGGGCTAATTATGGGGTGTCGCCCTTATTC
GACTCTATAGTGAAGTTCCTATTCTCTAGAAAGTATAGGAACTTCTGAAGTGGGGATTTAAATGCGGCCG
CGCTGAGGGTTTAATCGACGAAGCAGCTGACGGCCAGTGCCAAGCTTAACGCGTACCGGGCCCAGTATAT
GTTCCGCAGATGACTGGAGCTCTGCCATACGTGCCCTCTCAAGCACCATTTGTTCCATCTACAGAGACTA
GTCACCAACTAGTCTATCAAGACTCACAGGGTACATTGCTGAGACCAACTGACCAGAGGCAGGGTAGCGG
ATTGACGGCTCCATCTCCTTCACTTACAAGGTCTATTGAAAGCCCTTTAGCATCACCAAGCGGAGAATAG
ATTGTTAAGCTTATTTTTTGTATACTGTTTTGTGATAGCACGAAGTTTTTCCACGGTATCTTGTTAAAAA
TATATATTTGTGGCGGGCTTACCTACATCAAATTAATAAGAGACTAATTATAAACTAAACACACAAGCAA
GCTACTTTAGGGTAAAAGTTTATAAATGCTTTTGACGTATAAACGTTGCTTGTATTTATTATTACAATTA
AAGGTGGATAGAAAACCTAGAGACTAGTTAGAAACTAATCTCAGGTTTGCGTTAAACTAAATCAGAGCCC
GAGAGGTTAACAGAACCTAGAAGGGGACTAGATATCCGGGTAGGGAAACAAAAAAAAAAACAAGACAGCC
ACATATTAGGGAGACTAGTTAGAAGCTAGTTCCAGGACTAGGAAAATAAAAGACAATGATACCACAGTCT
AGTTGACAACTAGATAGATTCTAGATTGAGGCCAAAGTCTCTGAGATCCAGGTTAGTTGCAACTAATACT
AGTTAGTATCTAGTCTCCTATAACTCTGAAGCTAGAATAACTTACTACTATTATCCTCACCACTGTTCAG
CTGCGCAAACGGAGTGATTGCAAGGTGTTCAGAGACTAGTTATTGACTAGTCAGTGACTAGCAATAACTA
ACAAGGTATTAACCTACCATGTCTGCCATCACCCTGCACTTCCTCGGGCTCAGCAGCCTTTTCCTCCTCA
TTTTCATGCTCATTTTCCTTGTTTAAGACTGTGACTAGTCAAAGACTAGTCCAGAACCACAAAGGAGAAA
TGTCTTACCACTTTCTTCATTGCTTGTCTCTTTTGCATTATCCATGTCTGCAACTAGTTAGAGTCTAGTT
AGTGACTAGTCCGACGAGGACTTGCTTGTCTCCGGATTGTTGGAGGAACTCTCCAGGGCCTCAAGATCCA
CAACAGAGCCTTCTAGAAGACTGGTCAATAACTAGTTGGTCTTTGTCTGAGTCTGACTTACGAGGTTGCA
TACTCGCTCCCTTTGCCTCGTCAATCGATGAGAAAAAGCGCCAAAACTCGCAATATGGCTTTGAACCACA
CGGTGCTGAGACTAGTTAGAATCTAGTCCCAAACTAGCTTGGATAGCTTACCTTTGCCCTTTGCGTTGCG
ACAGGTCTTGCAGGGTATGGTTCCTTTCTCACCAGCTGATTTAGCTGCCTTGCTACCCTCACGGCGGATC
TGCATAAAGAGTGGCTAGAGGTTATAAATTAGCACTGATCCTAGGTACGGGGCTGAATGTAACTTGCCTT
TCCTTTCTCATCGCGCGGCAAGACAGGCTTGCTCAAATTCCTACCAGTCACAGGGGTATGCACGGCGTAC
GGACCACTTGAACTAGTCACAGATTAGTTAGCAACTAGTCTGCATTGAATGGCTGTACTTACGGGCCCTC
GCCATTGTCCTGATCATTTCCAGCTTCACCCTCGTTGCTGCAAAGTAGTTAGTGACTAGTCAAGGACTAG
TTGAAATGGGAGAAGAAACTCACGAATTCTCGACACCCTTAGTATTGTGGTCCTTGGACTTGGTGCTGCT
ATATATTAGCTAATACACTAGTTAGACTCACAGAAACTTACGCAGCTCGCTTGCGCTTCTTGGTAGGAGT
CGGGGTTGGGAGAACAGTGCCTTCAAACAAGCCTTCATACCATGCTACTTGACTAGTCAGGGACTAGTCA
CCAAGTAATCTAGATAGGACTTGCCTTTGGCCTCCATCAGTTCCTTCATAGTGGGAGGTCCATTGTGCAA
TGTAAACTCCATGCCGTGGGAGTTCTTATCCTTCAAGTGCTTGACCAATATGTTTCTGTTGGCAGAGGGA
ACCTGTCAACTAGTTAATAACTAGTCAGAAACTAGTATAGCAGTAGACTCACTGTACGCTTGAGGCATCC
CTTCACTCGGCAGTAGACTTCATATGGATGGATATCAGGCACGCCATTGTCGTCCTGTGGACTAGTCAGT
AACTAGGCTTAAAGCTAGTCGGGTCGGCTTACTATCTTGAAATCCGGCAGCGTAAGCTCCCCGTCCTTAA
CTGCCTCGAGATAGTGACAGTACTCTGGGGACTTTCGGAGATCGTTATCGCGAATGCTCGGCATACTAAT
CGTTGACTAGTCTTGGACTAGTCCCGAGCAAAAAGGATTGGAGGAGGAGGAGGAAGGTGAGAGTGAGACA
AAGAGCGAAATAAGAGCTTCAAAGGCTATCTCTAAGCAGTATGAAGGTTAAGTATCTAGTTCTTGACTAG
ATTTAAAAGAGATTTCGACTAGTTATGTACCTGGAGTTTGGATATAGGAATGTGTTGTGGTAACGAAATG
TAAGGGGGAGGAAAGAAAAAGTCGGTCAAGAGGTAACTCTAAGTCGGCCATTCCTTTTTGGGAGGCGCTA
ACCATAAACGGCATGGTCGACTTAGAGTTAGCTCAGGGAATTTAGGGAGTTATCTGCGACCACCGAGGAA
CGGCGGAATGCCAAAGAATCCCGATGGAGCTCTAGCTGGCGGTTGACAACCCCACCTTTTGGCGTTTCTG
CGGCGTTGCAGGCGGGACTGGATACTTCGTAGAACCAGAAAGGCAAGGCAGAACGCGCTCAGCAAGAGTG
TTGGAAGTGATAGCATGATGTGCCTTGTTAACTAGGTCAAAATCTGCAGTATGCTTGATGTTATCCAAAG
TGTGAGAGAGGAAGGTCCAAACATACACGATTGGGAGAGGGCCTAGGTATAAGAGTTTTTGAGTAGAACG
CATGTGAGCCCAGCCATCTCGAGGAGATTAAACACGGGCCGGCATTTGATGGCTATGTTAGTACCCCAAT
GGAAACGGTGAGAGTCCAGTGGTCGCAGATAACTCCCTAAATTCCCTGAGCTAACTCTAAGTCGACCATG
CCGTTTATGGTTAGCGCCTCCCAAAAAGGAATGGCCGACTTAGAGTTACCTCTTGACCGACTTTTTCTTT
CCTCCCCCTTACATTTCGTTACCACAACACATTCCTATATCCAAACTCCAGGTACATAACTAGTCGAAAT
CTCTTTTAAATCTAGTCAAGAACTAGATACTTAACCTTCATACTGCTTAGAGATAGCCTTTGAAGCTCTT
ATTTCGCTCTTTGTCTCACTCTCACCTTCCTCCTCCTCCTCCAATCCTTTTTGCTCGGGACTAGTCCAAG
ACTAGTCAACGATTAGTATGCCGAGCATTCGCGATAACGATCTCCGAAAGTCCCCAGAGTACTGTCACTA
TCTCGAGGCAGTTAAGGACGGGGAGCTTACGCTGCCGGATTTCAAGATAGTAAGCCGACCCGACTAGCTT
TAAGCCTAGTTACTGACTAGTCCACAGGACGACAATGGCGTGCCTGATATCCATCCATATGAAGTCTACT
GCCGAGTGAAGGGATGCCTCAAGCGTACAGTGAGTCTACTGCTATACTAGTTTCTGACTAGTTATTAACT
AGTTGACAGGTTCCCTCTGCCAACAGAAACATATTGGTCAAGCACTTGAAGGACAAGAACTCCCACGGCA
TGGAGTTTACATTGCACAATGGACCTCCCACTATGAAGGAACTGATGGAGGCCAAAGGCAAGTCCTATCT
AGATTACTTGGTGACTAGTCCCTGACTAGTCAAGTAGCATGGTATGAAGGCTTGTTTGAAGGCACTGTTC
TCCCAACCCCGACTCCTACCAAGAAGCGCAAGCGAGCTGCGTAAGTTTCTGTGAGTCTAACTAGTGTATT
AGCTAATATATAGCAGCACCAAGTCCAAGGACCACAATACTAAGGGTGTCGAGAATTCGTGAGTTTCTTC
TCCCATTTCAACTAGTCCTTGACTAGTCACTAACTACTTTGCAGCAACGAGGGTGAAGCTGGAAATGATC
AGGACAATGGCGAGGGCCCGTAAGTACAGCCATTCAATGCAGACTAGTTGCTAACTAATCTGTGACTAGT
TCAAGTGGTCCGTACGCCGTGCATACCCCTGTGACTGGTAGGAATTTGAGCAAGCCTGTCTTGCCGCGCG
ATGAGAAAGGAAGGGCAAGTTACATTCAGCCCCGTACCTAGGATCAGTGCTAATTTATAACCTCTAGCCA
CTCTTTATGCAGATCCGCCGTGAGGGTAGCAAGGCAGCTAAATCAGCTGGTGAGAAAGGAACCATACCCT
GCAAGACCTGTCGCAACGCAAAGGGCAAAGGTAAGCTATCCAAGCTAGTTTGGGACTAGATTCTAACTAG
TCTCAGCACCGTGTGGTTCAAAGCCATATTGCGAGTTTTGGCGCTTTTTCTCATCGATTGACGAGGCAAA
GGGAGCGAGTATGCAACCTCGTAAGTCAGACTCAGACAAAGACCAACTAGTTATTGACCAGTCTTCTAGA
AGGCTCTGTTGTGGATCTTGAGGCCCTGGAGAGTTCCTCCAACAATCCGGAGACAAGCAAGTCCTCGTCG
GACTAGTCACTAACTAGACTCTAACTAGTTGCAGACATGGATAATGCAAAAGAGACAAGCAATGAAGAAA
GTGGTAAGACATTTCTCCTTTGTGGTTCTGGACTAGTCTTTGACTAGTCACAGTCTTAAACAAGGAAAAT
GAGCATGAAAATGAGGAGGAAAAGGCTGCTGAGCCCGAGGAAGTGCAGGGTGATGGCAGACATGGTAGGT
TAATACCTTGTTAGTTATTGCTAGTCACTGACTAGTCAATAACTAGTCTCTGAACACCTTGCAATCACTC
CGTTTGCGCAGCTGAACAGTGGTGAGGATAATAGTAGTAAGTTATTCTAGCTTCAGAGTTATAGGAGACT
AGATACTAACTAGTATTAGTTGCAACTAACCTGGATCTCAGAGACTTTGGCCTCAATCTAGAATCTATCT
AGTTGTCAACTAGACTGTGGTATCATTGTCTTTTATTTTCCTAGTCCTGGAACTAGCTTCTAACTAGTCT
CCCTAATATGTGGCTGTCTTGTTTTTTTTTTTTGTTTCCCTACCCGGATATCTAGTCCCCTTCTAGGTTC
TGTTAACCTCTCGGGCTCTGATTTAGTTTAACGCAAACCTGAGATTAGTTTCTAACTAGTCTCTAGGTTT
TCTATCCACCTTTAATTGTAATAATAAATACAAGCAACGTTTATACGTCAAAAGCATTTATAAACTTTTA
CCCTAAAGTAGCTTGCTTGTGTGTTTAGTTTATAATTAGTCTCTTATTAATTTGATGTAGGTAAGCCCGC
CACAAATATATATTTTTAACAAGATACCGTGGAAAAACTTCGTGCTATCACAAAACAGTATACAAAAAAT
AAGCT
